>Addgene plasmid #177582 | pEcH6ArgRS | addgene full sequence | sequence record 350694 | Addgene NGS Result
TCTTGAAGACGAAAGGGCCTCGTGATACGCCTATTTTTATAGGTTAATGTCATGATAATAATGGTTTCTT
AGACGTCAGGTGGCACTTTTCGGGGAAATGTGCGCGGAACCCCTATTTGTTTATTTTTCTAAATACATTC
AAATATGTATCCGCTCATGAGACAATAACCCTGATAAATGCTTCAATAACATTGAAAAAGGAAGAGTATG
AGTATTCAACATTTCCGTGTCGCCCTTATTCCCTTTTTTGCGGCATTTTGCCTTCCTGTTTTTGCTCACC
CAGAAACGCTGGTGAAAGTAAAAGATGCTGAAGATCAGTTGGGTGCACGAGTGGGTTACATCGAACTGGA
TCTCAACAGCGGTAAGATCCTTGAGAGTTTTCGCCCCGAAGAACGTTTTCCAATGATGAGCACTTTTAAA
GTTCTGCTATGTGGCGCGGTATTATCCCGTGTTGACGCCGGGCAAGAGCAACTCGGTCGCCGCATACACT
ATTCTCAGAATGACTTGGTTGAGTACTCACCAGTCACAGAAAAGCATCTTACGGATGGCATGACAGTAAG
AGAATTATGCAGTGCTGCCATAACCATGAGTGATAACACTGCGGCCAACTTACTTCTGACAACGATCGGA
GGACCGAAGGAGCTAACCGCTTTTTTGCACAACATGGGGGATCATGTAACTCGCCTTGATCGTTGGGAAC
CGGAGCTGAATGAAGCCATACCAAACGACGAGCGTGACACCACGATGCCTGCAGCAATGGCAACAACGTT
GCGCAAACTATTAACTGGCGAACTACTTACTCTAGCTTCCCGGCAACAATTAATAGACTGGATGGAGGCG
GATAAAGTTGCAGGACCACTTCTGCGCTCGGCCCTTCCGGCTGGCTGGTTTATTGCTGATAAATCTGGAG
CCGGTGAGCGTGGGTCTCGCGGTATCATTGCAGCACTGGGGCCAGATGGTAAGCCCTCCCGTATCGTAGT
TATCTACACGACGGGGAGTCAGGCAACTATGGATGAACGAAATAGACAGATCGCTGAGATAGGTGCCTCA
CTGATTAAGCATTGGTAACTGTCAGACCAAGTTTACTCATATATACTTTAGATTGATTTAAAACTTCATT
TTTAATTTAAAAGGATCTAGGTGAAGATCCTTTTTGATAATCTCATGACCAAAATCCCTTAACGTGAGTT
TTCGTTCCACTGAGCGTCAGACCCCGTAGAAAAGATCAAAGGATCTTCTTGAGATCCTTTTTTTCTGCGC
GTAATCTGCTGCTTGCAAACAAAAAAACCACCGCTACCAGCGGTGGTTTGTTTGCCGGATCAAGAGCTAC
CAACTCTTTTTCCGAAGGTAACTGGCTTCAGCAGAGCGCAGATACCAAATACTGTCCTTCTAGTGTAGCC
GTAGTTAGGCCACCACTTCAAGAACTCTGTAGCACCGCCTACATACCTCGCTCTGCTAATCCTGTTACCA
GTGGCTGCTGCCAGTGGCGATAAGTCGTGTCTTACCGGGTTGGACTCAAGACGATAGTTACCGGATAAGG
CGCAGCGGTCGGGCTGAACGGGGGGTTCGTGCACACAGCCCAGCTTGGAGCGAACGACCTACACCGAACT
GAGATACCTACAGCGTGAGCTATGAGAAAGCGCCACGCTTCCCGAAGGGAGAAAGGCGGACAGGTATCCG
GTAAGCGGCAGGGTCGGAACAGGAGAGCGCACGAGGGAGCTTCCAGGGGGAAACGCCTGGTATCTTTATA
GTCCTGTCGGGTTTCGCCACCTCTGACTTGAGCGTCGATTTTTGTGATGCTCGTCAGGGGGGCGGAGCCT
ATGGAAAAACGCCAGCAACGCGGCCTTTTTACGGTTCCTGGCCTTTTGCTGGCCTTTTGCTCACATGTTC
TTTCCTGCGTTATCCCCTGATTCTGTGGATAACCGTATTACCGCCTTTGAGTGAGCTGATACCGCTCGCC
GCAGCCGAACGACCGAGCGCAGCGAGTCAGTGAGCGAGGAAGCGGAAGAGCGCCTGATGCGGTATTTTCT
CCTTACGCATCTGTGCGGTATTTCACACCGCAATGGTGCACTCTCAGTACAATCTGCTCTGATGCCGCAT
AGTTAAGCCAGTATACACTCCGCTATCGCTACGTGACTGGGTCATGGCTGCGCCCCGACACCCGCCAACA
CCCGCTGACGCGCCCTGACGGGCTTGTCTGCTCCCGGCATCCGCTTACAGACAAGCTGTGACCGTCTCCG
GGAGCTGCATGTGTCAGAGGTTTTCACCGTCATCACCGAAACGCGCGAGGCAGCTGCGGTAAAGCTCATC
AGCGTGGTCGTGAAGCGATTCACAGATGTCTGCCTGTTCATCCGCGTCCAGCTCGTTGAGTTTCTCCAGA
AGCGTTAATGTCTGGCTTCTGATAAAGCGGGCCATGTTAAGGGCGGTTTTTTCCTGTTTGGTCACTGATG
CCTCCGTGTAAGGGGGATTTCTGTTCATGGGGGTAATGATACCGATGAAACGAGAGAGGATGCTCACGAT
ACGGGTTACTGATGATGAACATGCCCGGTTACTGGAACGTTGTGAGGGTAAACAACTGGCGGTATGGATG
CGGCGGGACCAGAGAAAAATCACTCAGGGTCAATGCCAGCGCTTCGTTAATACAGATGTAGGTGTTCCAC
AGGGTAGCCAGCAGCATCCTGCGATGCAGATCCGGAACATAATGGTGCAGGGCGCTGACTTCCGCGTTTC
CAGACTTTACGAAACACGGAAACCGAAGACCATTCATGTTGTTGCTCAGGTCGCAGACGTTTTGCAGCAG
CAGTCGCTTCACGTTCGCTCGCGTATCGGTGATTCATTCTGCTAACCAGTAAGGCAACCCCGCCAGCCTA
GCCGGGTCCTCAACGACAGGAGCACGATCATGCGCACCCGTGGCCAGGACCCAACGCTGCCCGAGATGCG
CCGCGTGCGGCTGCTGGAGATGGCGGACGCGATGGATATGTTCTGCCAAGGGTTGGTTTGCGCATTCACA
GTTCTCCGCAAGAATTGATTGGCTCCAATTCTTGGAGTGGTGAATCCGTTAGCGAGGTGCCGCCGGCTTC
CATTCAGGTCGAGGTGGCCCGGCTCCATGCACCGCGACGCAACGCGGGGAGGCAGACAAGGTATAGGGCG
GCGCCTACAATCCATGCCAACCCGTTCCATGTGCTCGCCGAGGCGGCATAAATCGCCGTGACGATCAGCG
GTCCAATGATCGAAGTTAGGCTGGTAAGAGCCGCGAGCGATCCTTGAAGCTGTCCCTGATGGTCGTCATC
TACCTGCCTGGACAGCATGGCCTGCAACGCGGGCATCCCGATGCCGCCGGAAGCGAGAAGAATCATAATG
GGGAAGGCCATCCAGCCTCGCGTCGCGAACGCCAGCAAGACGTAGCCCAGCGCGTCGGCCGCCATGCCGG
CGATAATGGCCTGCTTCTCGCCGAAACGTTTGGTGGCGGGACCAGTGACGAAGGCTTGAGCGAGGGCGTG
CAAGATTCCGAATACCGCAAGCGACAGGCCGATCATCGTCGCGCTCCAGCGAAAGCGGTCCTCGCCGAAA
ATGACCCAGAGCGCTGCCGGCACCTGTCCTACGAGTTGCATGATAAAGAAGACAGTCATAAGTGCGGCGA
CGATAGTCATGCCCCGCGCCCACCGGAAGGAGCTGACTGGGTTGAAGGCTCTCAAGGGCATCGGTCGACG
CTCTCCCTTATGCGACTCCTGCATTAGGAAGCAGCCCAGTAGTAGGTTGAGGCCGTTGAGCACCGCCGCC
GCAAGGAATGGTGCATGCAAGGAGATGGCGCCCAACAGTCCCCCGGCCACGGGGCCTGCCACCATACCCA
CGCCGAAACAAGCGCTCATGAGCCCGAAGTGGCGAGCCCGATCTTCCCCATCGGTGATGTCGGCGATATA
GGCGCCAGCAACCGCACCTGTGGCGCCGGTGATGCCGGCCACGATGCGTCCGGCGTAGAGGATCGAGATC
TCGATCCCGCGAAATTAATACGACTCACTATAGGGAGACCACAACGGTTTCCCTCTAGTGCCGGCTCCGG
AGAGCTCTTTAATTAAGCGGCCGCCCTGCAGGACTCGAGTTCTAGAAATAATTTTGTTTAACTTTAAGAA
GGAGATATACATATGAAATCTTCTCACCATCACCATCACCATGAAAACCTGTACTTCCAATCCAATGCAA
ATATTCAGGCTCTTCTCTCAGAAAAAGTCCGTCAGGCCATGATTGCGGCAGGCGCGCCTGCGGATTGCGA
ACCGCAGGTTCGTCAGTCAGCAAAAGTTCAGTTCGGCGACTATCAGGCTAACGGCATGATGGCAGTTGCT
AAAAAACTGGGTATGGCACCGCGACAATTAGCAGAGCAGGTGCTGACTCATCTGGATCTTAACGGTATCG
CCAGCAAAGTTGAGATCGCCGGTCCAGGCTTTATCAACATTTTCCTTGATCCGGCATTCCTGGCTGAACA
TGTTCAGCAGGCGCTGGCGTCCGATCGTCTCGGTGTTGCTACGCCAGAAAAACAGACCATTGTGGTTGAC
TACTCTGCGCCAAACGTGGCGAAAGAGATGCATGTCGGTCACCTGCGCTCTACCATTATTGGTGACGCAG
CAGTGCGTACTCTGGAGTTCCTCGGTCACAAAGTGATTCGCGCAAACCACGTCGGCGACTGGGGCACTCA
GTTCGGTATGCTGATTGCATGGCTGGAAAAGCAGCAGCAGGAAAACGCCGGTGAAATGGAGCTGGCTGAC
CTTGAAGGTTTCTACCGCGATGCGAAAAAGCATTACGATGAAGATGAAGAGTTCGCCGAGCGCGCACGTA
ACTACGTGGTAAAACTGCAAAGCGGTGACGAATATTTCCGCGAGATGTGGCGCAAACTGGTCGACATCAC
CATGACGCAGAACCAGATCACCTACGATCGTCTCAACGTGACGCTGACCCGTGATGACGTGATGGGCGAA
AGCCTCTACAACCCGATGCTGCCAGGAATTGTGGCGGATCTCAAAGCCAAAGGTCTGGCAGTAGAAAGCG
AAGGGGCGACCGTCGTATTCCTTGATGAGTTTAAAAACAAGGAAGGCGAACCGATGGGCGTGATCATTCA
GAAGAAAGATGGCGGCTATCTCTACACCACCACTGATATCGCCTGTGCGAAATATCGTTATGAAACACTG
CATGCCGATCGCGTGCTGTATTACATCGACTCCCGTCAGCATCAACACCTGATGCAGGCATGGGCGATCG
TCCGTAAAGCAGGCTATGTACCGGAATCCGTACCGCTGGAACACCACATGTTCGGCATGATGCTGGGTAA
AGACGGCAAACCGTTCAAAACCCGCGCGGGTGGTACAGTGAAACTGGCCGATCTGCTGGATGAAGCCCTG
GAACGTGCACGCCGTCTGGTGGCAGAAAAGAACCCGGATATGCCAGCCGACGAGCTGGAAAAACTGGCTA
ACGCGGTTGGTATTGGTGCGGTGAAATATGCGGATCTCTCCAAAAACCGCACCACGGACTACATCTTCGA
CTGGGACAACATGCTGGCGTTTGAGGGTAATACCGCGCCATACATGCAGTATGCATACACGCGTGTATTG
TCCGTGTTCCGTAAAGCAGAAATTGACGAAGAGCAACTGGCTGCAGCTCCGGTTATCATCCGTGAAGATC
GTGAAGCGCAACTGGCAGCTCGCCTGCTGCAGTTTGAAGAAACCCTCACCGTGGTTGCCCGTGAAGGCAC
GCCGCATGTAATGTGTGCTTACCTGTACGATCTGGCCGGTCTGTTCTCTGGCTTCTACGAGCACTGCCCG
ATCCTCAGCGCAGAAAACGAAGAAGTGCGTAACAGCCGTCTAAAACTGGCACAACTGACGGCGAAGACGC
TGAAGCTGGGTCTGGATACGCTGGGTATTGAGACTGTAGAGCGTATGTAATAACATTGGAAGTGGATAAC
GGATCCGCGATCGCGGCGCGCCACCTGGTGGCCGGCCGGTACCACGCGTGCGCGCTGATCCGGCTGCTAA
CAAAGCCCGAAAGGAAGCTGAGTTGGCTGCTGCCACCGCTGAGCAATAACTAGCATAACCCCTTGGGGCC
TCTAAACGGGTCTTGAGGGGTTTTTTGCTGAAAGGAGGAACTATATCCGGATATCCACAGGACGGGTGTG
GTCGCCATGATCGCGTAGTCGATAGTGGCTCCAAGTAGCGAAGCGAGCAGGACTGGGCGGCGGCCAAAGC
GGTCGGACAGTGCTCCGAGAACGGGTGCGCATAGAAATTGCATCAACGCATATAGCGCTAGCAGCACGCC
ATAGTGACTGGCGATGCTGTCGGAATGGACGATATCCCGCAAGAGGCCCGGCAGTACCGGCATAACCAAG
CCTATGCCTACAGCATCCAGGGTGACGGTGCCGAGGATGACGATGAGCGCATTGTTAGATTTCATACACG
GTGCCTGACTGCGTTAGCAATTTAACTGTGATAAACTACCGCATTAAAGCTTATCGATGATAAGCTGTCA
AACATGAGAAT
Features (pLannotate 1.2.2; 16 found; start..end, strand, type, name):
    103..207     +  promoter       AmpR promoter: bla
    208..1068    +  CDS            AmpR: β-lactamase; bla; confers resistance to ampicillin, carbenicillin, and related antibiotics
   1239..1827    +  rep_origin     ori: high-copy-number ColE1/pMB1/pBR322/pUC origin of replication
   2013..2152    -  misc_feature   bom: basis of mobility region from pBR322
   2254..2445    -  CDS            rop: Rop protein, which maintains plasmids at low copy number; rop
   2462..2842    +  CDS            YPB1_ECOLX: Protein predicted: Swiss-Prot protein existence level 4. From Escherichia coli.
   3084..3984    -  CDS            TcR (fragment): tetracycline efflux protein; tet; confers resistance to tetracycline
   4006..4024    +  promoter       T7 promoter: promoter for bacteriophage T7 RNA polymerase
   4113..4135    +  RBS            RBS: efficient ribosome binding site from bacteriophage T7 gene 10 (Olins and Rangwala, 1989)
   4155..4172    +  CDS            6xHis: 6xHis affinity tag
   4173..4189    +  CDS            TEV site (fragment): tobacco etch virus (TEV) protease recognition and cleavage site
   4200..5927    +  CDS            argS: SYR_ECOLI - Experimental evidence at protein level: Swiss-Prot protein existence level 1. From Escherichia coli (strain K12).
   6013..6062    +  CDS            SET1 (fragment): solubility-enhancement tag derived from T7 phage gene 10B
   6070..6117    +  terminator     T7 terminator: transcription terminator for bacteriophage T7 RNA polymerase
   6143..6435    -  CDS            TcR (fragment): tetracycline efflux protein; tet; confers resistance to tetracycline
   6483..6511    -  promoter       tet promoter: E. coli promoter for tetracycline efflux protein gene
