[The description below was written by a language model from this plasmid's Addgene catalogue record and pLannotate feature annotations shown in this document.]
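Description:
pEcH6ArgRS is a bacterial expression plasmid of about 6.5 kb, built on the 2BT backbone, for producing His-tagged Escherichia coli arginyl-tRNA synthetase (ArgRS, the argS gene product) in E. coli. It replicates from a ColE1/pMB1-type origin and is selected with ampicillin through a β-lactamase gene driven by its own bla promoter. The backbone shows clear pBR322 ancestry. It retains the bom mobility region and the rop gene, along with two fragments of the tetracycline resistance gene and the tet promoter. These fragments flank the expression cassette, which suggests the cassette interrupts the tet gene, so tetracycline resistance is not expected to be functional. The catalogue lists the plasmid as high copy, although rop is normally associated with reduced copy number.

The expression cassette runs from a T7 promoter through the efficient ribosome binding site of phage T7 gene 10 and ends at a T7 terminator. Transcription therefore depends on a host that supplies T7 RNA polymerase. The open reading frame begins with a backbone-encoded N-terminal hexahistidine tag. An annotated partial match to a TEV protease recognition site follows, and then the argS coding sequence, which was inserted by ligation-independent cloning. The His tag allows purification by immobilised metal affinity chromatography, and the TEV site is presumably there to allow tag removal, though only a fragment is annotated. A short hit to a T7 gene 10-derived solubility tag lies downstream of argS, just before the terminator, and is probably residual vector sequence rather than part of the protein. The record gives the purpose only as expression of His-tagged ArgRS and does not specify downstream applications. A purified aminoacyl-tRNA synthetase of this kind would suit tRNA charging or reconstituted translation work.
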