Addgene plasmid #177582: pEcH6ArgRS
Purpose: Expresses His tagged ArgRS in Escherichia coli cells
Depositing lab: Kambiz Hamadani. Depositing organization: California State University, San Marcos.
Backbone
  Vector backbone: 2BT
  Vector type: Bacterial Expression
Growth in bacteria
  Bacterial resistance: Ampicillin, 100 μg/mL
  Growth temperature: 37°C
  Growth strain: DH5alpha
  Copy number: High Copy
Gene/Insert
  Gene/Insert name: Arginine tRNA Synthetase
  Species: Escherichia coli
  Entrez Gene: argS (a.k.a. b1876, ECK1877, lov, lov-1)
  Tag / fusion protein: Hexahistidine (N terminal on backbone)
  Cloning method: Ligation Independent Cloning
Terms and licenses: Academic/Nonprofit Terms; Industry Terms: Not Available to Industry
How to cite: pEcH6ArgRS was a gift from Kambiz Hamadani (Addgene plasmid # 177582 ; http://n2t.net/addgene:177582 ; RRID:Addgene_177582)
