>Addgene plasmid #177582 | pEcH6ArgRS | depositor partial sequence | sequence record 344465 | Arginine tRNA Synthetase
ATGAATATTCAGGCTCTTCTCTCAGAAAAAGTCCGTCAGGCCATGATTGCGGCAGGCGCGCCTGCGGATT
GCGAACCGCAGGTTCGTCAGTCAGCAAAAGTTCAGTTCGGCGACTATCAGGCTAACGGCATGATGGCAGT
TGCTAAAAAACTGGGTATGGCACCGCGACAATTAGCAGAGCAGGTGCTGACTCATCTGGATCTTAACGGT
ATCGCCAGCAAAGTTGAGATCGCCGGTCCAGGCTTTATCAACATTTTCCTTGATCCGGCATTCCTGGCTG
AACATGTTCAGCAGGCGCTGGCGTCCGATCGTCTCGGTGTTGCTACGCCAGAAAAACAGACCATTGTGGT
TGACTACTCTGCGCCAAACGTGGCGAAAGAGATGCATGTCGGTCACCTGCGCTCTACCATTATTGGTGAC
GCAGCAGTGCGTACTCTGGAGTTCCTCGGTCACAAAGTGATTCGCGCAAACCACGTCGGCGACTGGGGCA
CTCAGTTCGGTATGCTGATTGCATGGCTGGAAAAGCAGCAGCAGGAAAACGCCGGTGAAATGGAGCTGGC
TGACCTTGAAGGTTTCTACCGCGATGCGAAAAAGCATTACGATGAAGATGAAGAGTTCGCCGAGCGCGCA
CGTAACTACGTGGTAAAACTGCAAAGCGGTGACGAATATTTCCGCGAGATGTGGCGCAAACTGGTCGACA
TCACCATGACGCAGAACCAGATCACCTACGATCGTCTCAACGTGACGCTGACCCGTGATGACGTGATGGG
CGAAAGCCTCTACAACCCGATGCTGCCAGGAATTGTGGCGGATCTCAAAGCCAAAGGTCTGGCAGTAGAA
AGCGAAGGGGCGACCGTCGTATTCCTTGATGAGTTTAAAAACAAGGAAGGCGAACCGATGGGCGTGATCA
TTCAGAAGAAAGATGGCGGCTATCTCTACACCACCACTGATATCGCCTGTGCGAAATATCGTTATGAAAC
ACTGCATGCCGATCGCGTGCTGTATTACATCGACTCCCGTCAGCATCAACACCTGATGCAGGCATGGGCG
ATCGTCCGTAAAGCAGGCTATGTACCGGAATCCGTACCGCTGGAACACCACATGTTCGGCATGATGCTGG
GTAAAGACGGCAAACCGTTCAAAACCCGCGCGGGTGGTACAGTGAAACTGGCCGATCTGCTGGATGAAGC
CCTGGAACGTGCACGCCGTCTGGTGGCAGAAAAGAACCCGGATATGCCAGCCGACGAGCTGGAAAAACTG
GCTAACGCGGTTGGTATTGGTGCGGTGAAATATGCGGATCTCTCCAAAAACCGCACCACGGACTACATCT
TCGACTGGGACAACATGCTGGCGTTTGAGGGTAATACCGCGCCATACATGCAGTATGCATACACGCGTGT
ATTGTCCGTGTTCCGTAAAGCAGAAATTGACGAAGAGCAACTGGCTGCAGCTCCGGTTATCATCCGTGAA
GATCGTGAAGCGCAACTGGCAGCTCGCCTGCTGCAGTTTGAAGAAACCCTCACCGTGGTTGCCCGTGAAG
GCACGCCGCATGTAATGTGTGCTTACCTGTACGATCTGGCCGGTCTGTTCTCTGGCTTCTACGAGCACTG
CCCGATCCTCAGCGCAGAAAACGAAGAAGTGCGTAACAGCCGTCTAAAACTGGCACAACTGACGGCGAAG
ACGCTGAAGCTGGGTCTGGATACGCTGGGTATTGAGACTGTAGAGCGTATGTAA
